>Addgene plasmid #211254 | pBiT3.1-N_WDR37:1-494 | addgene full sequence | sequence record 424582 | Addgene NGS Result
AAGACGCGTTAATTAAGACGTCGGCAGTGAAAAAAATGCTTTATTTGTGAAATTTGTGATGCTATTGCTT
TATTTGTAACCATTATAAGCTGCAATAAACAAGTTAACAACAACAATTGCATTCATTTTATGTTTCAGGT
TCAGGGGGAGGTGTGGGAGGTTTTTTAAAGCAAGTAAAACCTCTACAAATGTGGTATGGCTGATTATGAT
CCGCGGCCGCAATACGTCGACGTTATCAGCTGACTTCGTACGAGAGCCTAGGATTATGGCGCGCCACTAG
TTATTAATAGTAATCAATTACGGGGTCATTAGTTCATAGCCCATATATGGAGTTCCGCGTTACATAACTT
ACGGTAAATGGCCCGCCTGGCTGACCGCCCAACGACCCCCGCCCATTGACGTCAATAATGACGTATGTTC
CCATAGTAACGCCAATAGGGACTTTCCATTGACGTCAATGGGTGGAGTATTTACGGTAAACTGCCCACTT
GGCAGTACATCAAGTGTATCATATGCCAAGTCCGCCCCCTATTGACGTCAATGACGGTAAATGGCCCGCC
TGGCATTATGCCCAGTACATGACCTTACGGGACTTTCCTACTTGGCAGTACATCTACGTATTAGTCATCG
CTATTACCATGGTGATGCGGTTTTGGCAGTACACCAATGGGCGTGGATAGCGGTTTGACTCACGGGGATT
TCCAAGTCTCCACCCCATTGACGTCAATGGGAGTTTGTTTTGGCACCAAAATCAACGGGACTTTCCAAAA
TGTCGTAATAACCCCGCCCCGTTGACGCAAATGGGCGGTAGGCGTGTACGGTGGGAGGTCTATATAAGCA
GAGCTGGTTTAGTGAACCGTCAGATCACTAGAATCTTTATTGCGGTAGTTTATCACAGTTAAATTGCTAA
CGCAGTCAGTGCTTCTGACACAACAGTCTCGAACTTAAGCTGCAGAAGTTGGTCGTGAGGCACTGGGCAG
GTAAGTATCAAGGTTACAAGACAGGTTTAAGGAGACCAATAGAAACTGGGCTTGTCGAGACAGAGAAGAC
TCTTGCGTTTCTGATAGGCACCTATTGGTCTTACTGACATCCACTTTGCCTTTCTCTCCACAGGTGTCCA
CTCCCAGTTCAATTACAGCTCTTAAGGCTAGAGTATTAATACGACTCACTATAGGGGTTAGCGATCGCCA
TGGTGAGCGGCTGGCGGCTGTTCAAGAAGATTAGCGGGAGCTCCGGTGGCTCGAGCGGTATGCCCACAGA
AAGCGCAAGTTGTTCGACTGCTCGCCAAACAAAACAGAAGCGCAAATCCCATAGCCTTTCTATACGAAGA
ACTAACAGCTCGGAGCAGGAGAGGACGGGACTGCCAAGAGACATGTTAGAAGGACAAGATTCTAAACTGC
CTTCCTCGGTTCGCAGTACACTTCTGGAACTGTTTGGTCAAATAGAAAGAGAATTTGAAAACCTTTATAT
CGAAAACTTAGAATTACGTAGAGAAATCGACACTCTTAATGAACGTTTAGCTGCTGAAGGACAAGCGATT
GATGGAGCAGAGCTGAGTAAGGGCCAACTCAAAACAAAAGCCAGTCACAGCACCAGCCAGCTCTCCCAGA
AACTGAAGACCACTTACAAGGCTTCCACCAGCAAGATTGTCTCCAGCTTTAAGACCACGACATCGAGAGC
TGCCTGCCAGCTCGTGAAGGAGTACATCGGCCACCGGGACGGCATCTGGGATGTCAGCGTGGCCAAGACA
CAGCCAGTGGTGCTCGGGACTGCATCAGCCGATCACACGGCTTTGCTGTGGAGCATAGAGACAGGGAAGT
GCCTAGTCAAGTACGCAGGCCACGTGGGCTCAGTAAATTCTATCAAATTTCATCCCTCAGAGCAGTTGGC
TCTCACTGCTTCTGGAGATCAGACTGCTCATATCTGGAGATACGCGGTGCAGCTGCCGACACCCCAGCCT
GTTGCTGACACTAGTATATCTGGGGAAGATGAAGTAGAGTGCTCTGACAAGGACGAGCCCGACCTCGATG
GGGATGTGTCCAGCGACTGCCCCACCATCCGCGTCCCACTGACATCCCTCAAGAGCCACCAGGGCGTGGT
CATCGCCTCCGACTGGCTGGTTGGGGGGAAGCAGGCTGTGACTGCCTCCTGGGACCGGACGGCAAACCTG
TACGACGTGGAGACGTCCGAGCTCGTTCACTCTCTGACAGGGCACGACCAGGAGTTGACGCACTGCTGCA
CACACCCCACCCAGCGGCTCGTGGTGACCTCCTCCCGTGACACGACTTTCCGCCTCTGGGATTTCAGGGA
CCCCTCCATCCACTCGGTGAATGTTTTTCAGGGACACACGGACACTGTGACTTCTGCCGTGTTCACCGTG
GGAGACAACGTGGTTTCAGGCAGCGATGACCGCACGGTGAAAGTCTGGGACTTGAAAAATATGAGATCCC
CCATTGCAACTATTCGCACGGACTCTGCCATTAACAGGATCAATGTATGTGTCGGCCAAAAAATCATAGC
CCTCCCCCATGACAACCGACAAGTGAGACTGTTTGATATGTCAGGAGTGCGCCTGGCGCGGCTTCCCCGG
AGCAGCCGACAGGGCCACAGGAGAATGGTATGCTGCTCGGCATGGAGTGAAGACCACCCCGTGTGCAATC
TGTTCACCTGTGGGTTTGACCGGCAAGCCATTGGTTGGAACATCAACATCCCTGCATTGCTACAAGAAAA
ATAATCTAGAGGTCAAGCTTCGGGGGTTTAAACCTGCAGGCATGCAAGCTGATTTGGCTGCTGCCACCGC
TGAGCAAGGCCGCTTCGAGCAGACATGATAAGATACATTGATGAGTTTGGACAAACCACAACTAGAATGC
AGTGAAAAAAATGCTTTATTTGTGAAATTTGTGATGCTATTGCTTTATTTGTAACCATTATAAGCTGCAA
TAAACAAGTTAACAACAACAATTGCATTCATTTTATGTTTCAGGTTCAGGGGGAGATGTGGGAGGTTTTT
TTAAGCAAGTAAAACCTCTACAAATGTGGTAAAATCTTAATTAAGACTTCTAATATAACTTCGTATAGCA
TACATTATACKRAGWKATSSYYYCAYTGTTGACAATTAATCATCGGCATAGTATATCGGCATAGTATAAT
ACGACAAGGTGAGGAACTAAACCCAGGAGGCAGATCATGATTGAACAAGATGGATTGCACGCAGGTTCTC
CGGCCGCTTGGGTGGAGAGGCTATTCGGCTATGACTGGGCACAACAGACAATCGGCTGCTCTGATGCCGC
CGTGTTCCGGCTGTCAGCGCAGGGGCGCCCGGTTCTTTTTGTCAAGACCGACCTGTCCGGTGCCCTGAAT
GAACTGCAGGACGAGGCAGCGCGGCTATCGTGGCTGGCCACGACGGGCGTTCCTTGCGCAGCTGTGCTCG
ACGTTGTCACTGAAGCGGGAAGGGACTGGCTGCTATTGGGCGAAGTGCCGGGGCAGGATCTCCTGTCATC
TCACCTTGCTCCTGCCGAGAAAGTATCCATCATGGCTGATGCAATGCGGCGGCTGCATACGCTTGATCCG
GCTACCTGCCCATTCGACCACCAAGCGAAACATCGCATCGAGCGAGCACGTACTCGGATGGAAGCCGGTC
TTGTCGATCAGGATGATCTGGACGAAGAGCATCAGGGGCTCGCGCCAGCCGAACTGTTCGCCAGGCTCAA
GGCGCGCATGCCCGACGGCGAGGATCTCGTCGTGACCCATGGCGATGCCTGCTTGCCGAATATCATGGTG
GAAAATGGCCGCTTTTCTGGATTCATCGACTGTGGCCGGCTGGGTGTGGCGGACCGCTATCAGGACATAG
CGTTGGCTACCCGTGATATTGCTGAAGAGCTTGGCGGCGAATGGGCTGACCGCTTCCTCGTGCTTTACGG
TATCGCCGCTCCCGATTCGCAGCGCATCGCCTTCTATCGCCTTCTTGACGAGTTCTTCTGATTCGAAATG
ACCGACCAAGCGACGCCCAACCGGTATCAGCTCACTCAAAGGCGGTAATACGGTTATCCACAGAATCAGG
GGATAACGCAGGAAAGAACATGTGAGCAAAAGGCCAGCAAAAGGCCAGGAACCGTAAAAAGGCCGCGTTG
CTGGCGTTTTTCCATAGGCTCCGCCCCCCTGACGAGCATCACAAAAATCGACGCTCAAGTCAGAGGTGGC
GAAACCCGACAGGACTATAAAGATACCAGGCGTTTCCCCCTGGAAGCTCCCTCGTGCGCTCTCCTGTTCC
GACCCTGCCGCTTACCGGATACCTGTCCGCCTTTCTCCCTTCGGGAAGCGTGGCGCTTTCTCATAGCTCA
CGCTGTAGGTATCTCAGTTCGGTGTAGGTCGTTCGCTCCAAGCTGGGCTGTGTGCACGAACCCCCCGTTC
AGCCCGACCGCTGCGCCTTATCCGGTAACTATCGTCTTGAGTCCAACCCGGTAAGACACGACTTATCGCC
ACTGGCAGCAGCCACTGGTAACAGGATTAGCAGAGCGAGGTATGTAGGCGGTGCTACAGAGTTCTTGAAG
TGGTGGCCTAACTACGGCTACACTAGAAGGACAGTATTTGGTATCTGCGCTCTGCTGAAGCCAGTTACCT
TCGGAAAAAGAGTTGGTAGCTCTTGATCCGGCAAACAAACCACCGCTGGTAGCGGTGGTTTTTTTGTTTG
CAAGCAGCAGATTACGCGCAGAAAAAAAGGATTTCAAGAAGATCCTTTGATCTTTTCTACGGGGTCTGAC
GCTCAGTGGAACGAAAACTCACGTTAAGGGATTTTGGTCATGAGATTATCAAAAAGGATCTTCACCTAGA
TCCTTTTATAGTCCGGAATCGTCACACAAAAAACCAACACACAGATGTAATGAAAATAAAGATATTTTAT
TGCGGCCATCGTGATGGCTAGAGTTTAGCCCTCCCACACATAACCAGAGGGCAGCAATTCACGAATCCCA
ACTGCCGTCGGCTGTCCATCACTGTCCTTCACTATGGCTTTGATCCCAGGATGCAGATCGAGAAGCACCT
GTCGGCACCGTCCGCAGGGGCTCAAGATGCCCCTGTTCTCATTTCCGATCGCGACGATACAAGTCAGGTT
GCCAGCTGCCGCAGCAGCAGCAGTGCCCAGCACCACGAGTTCTGCACAAGGTCCCCCAGTAAAATGATAT
ACATTGACACCAGTGAAGATGCGGCCGTCGCTAGAGAGAGCTGCGCTGGCGACGCTGTAGTCTTCAGAGA
TGGGGATGCTGTTGATTGTAGCCGTTGCTCTTTCAATGAGGGTGGATTCTTCTTGAGACAAAGGCTTGGC
CATGGTGGCGCTAGTGTCAGAAGAATCGAGCTTTTTGCAAAAGCCTAGGCCTCCAAAAAAGCCTCCTCAC
TACTTCTGGAATAGCTCAGAGGCCGAGGCGGCCTCGGCCTCTGCATAAATAAAAAAAATTAGTCAGCCAT
GGGGCGGAGAATGGGCGGAACTGGGCGGAGTTAGGGGCGGGATGGGCGGAGTTAGGGGCGGGACTATGGT
TGCTGACTAATTGAGATGCATGCTTTGCATACTTCTGCCTGCTGGGGAGCCTGGGGACTTTCCACACCTG
GTTGCTGACTAATTGAGATGCATGCTTTGCATACTTCTGCCTGCTGGGGAGCCTGGGGACTTTCCACACC
CTAACTGACACACATTCCACAGCTGGTTCTTTCCGCCTCAGAAGGTACCTAACCAAGTTCCTCTTTCAGA
GGTTATTTCAGGCCATGGTGCTGCGC
Features (pLannotate 1.2.2; 17 found; start..end, strand, type, name):
     24..105     -  polyA_signal   SV40 poly(A) signal: SV40 polyadenylation signal
    128..211     -  CDS            large T antigen (fragment): large T antigen from SV40 (simian virus 40)
    276..641     +  enhancer       CMV enhancer: human cytomegalovirus immediate early enhancer
    643..842     +  promoter       CMV promoter: human cytomegalovirus (CMV) immediate early promoter
    981..1113    +  intron         chimeric intron: chimera between introns from human β-globin and immunoglobulin heavy chain genes
   1157..1175    +  promoter       T7 promoter: promoter for bacteriophage T7 RNA polymerase
   1250..2731    +  CDS            WDR37: WDR37_HUMAN - Also known as KIAA0982. Experimental evidence at protein level: Swiss-Prot protein existence level 1. From Homo sapiens (Human).
   2762..2780    +  misc_feature   MCS (fragment): pUC18/19 multiple cloning site
   2829..2950    -  polyA_signal   SV40 poly(A) signal: SV40 polyadenylation signal
   2973..3041    -  CDS            large T antigen (fragment): large T antigen from SV40 (simian virus 40)
   3065..3090    +  protein_bind   lox66 (fragment): Right element (RE) mutant of loxP (Araki et al., 2010). Cre-mediated recombination occurs in the 8-bp core sequence (GCATACAT). Cre recombinase
   3108..3155    +  promoter       EM7 promoter: synthetic bacterial promoter&nbsp
   3187..3978    +  CDS            neo: KKA2_KLEPN - Also known as kan, nptII. Experimental evidence at protein level: Swiss-Prot protein existence level 1. Resistance to kanamycin, neomycin, paromomycin, ribostamycin, butirosin and gentamicin B. From Klebsiella pneumoniae.
   4139..4727    -  rep_origin     ori: high-copy-number ColE1/pMB1/pBR322/pUC origin of replication
   4853..4901    -  polyA_signal   poly(A) signal: synthetic polyadenylation signal
   4925..5323    -  CDS            BSD: blasticidin S deaminase; Aspergillus terreus BSD; confers resistance to blasticidin
   5354..5711    -  promoter       SV40 promoter: SV40 enhancer and early promoter
