[The description below was written by a language model from this plasmid's Addgene catalogue record and pLannotate feature annotations shown in this document.]
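Description:
pBiT3.1-N_WDR37:1-494 is a mammalian expression plasmid built on Promega's pBiT3.1-N backbone that produces full-length, wild-type human WDR37 (residues M1–K494, a 1,482 bp insert) with an N-terminal HiBiT tag joined through a short glycine/serine linker. HiBiT is the small peptide half of the split NanoLuc system, which complements with LgBiT to reconstitute luciferase activity, so the tagged protein can be quantified by luminescence. The coding sequence was derived from synthetic double-stranded DNA and inserted by ligation-independent cloning between XhoI and XbaI sites, both of which are retained.

Expression is driven by the CMV immediate-early enhancer and promoter, followed by a chimeric β-globin/immunoglobulin intron that improves transcript processing. A T7 promoter lies just upstream of the open reading frame and doubles as a sequencing primer site, and an SV40 polyadenylation signal terminates the transcript. The plasmid replicates in E. coli at high copy from a ColE1/pUC-type origin and is selected with kanamycin through the neo (nptII) gene, which the feature table places under the bacterial EM7 promoter.

The catalogue lists neomycin/G418 as the mammalian selectable marker. The annotated sequence, however, shows a separate SV40 early promoter driving a blasticidin S deaminase cassette with a synthetic poly(A) signal, and no eukaryotic promoter is annotated directly upstream of neo, so the two sources do not fully agree on mammalian selection. A partial lox66-like site is also annotated. The associated study evaluated the ligandability of WD40-repeat proteins, which fits a role in luminescence-based cellular assays of WDR37, although the record does not name a specific assay.
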