Addgene plasmid #211254: pBiT3.1-N_WDR37:1-494
Purpose: Mammalian expression of full-length human WDR37. N-terminal HiBiT tag.
Depositing lab: Cheryl Arrowsmith. Depositing organization: University of Toronto. Publication: A Target Class Ligandability Evaluation of WD40 Repeat-Containing Proteins. Ackloo S, Li F, Szewczyk M, Seitova A, Loppnau P, Zeng H, Xu J, Ahmad S, Arnautova YA, Baghaie AJ, Beldar S, Bolotokova A, Centrella PA, Chau I, Clark MA, Cuozzo JW, Dehghani-Tafti S, Disch JS, Dong A, Dumas A, Feng JA, Ghiabi P, Gibson E, Gilmer J, Goldman B, Green SR, Guie MA, Guilinger JP, Harms N, Herasymenko O, Houliston S, Hutchinson A, Kearnes S, Keefe AD, Kimani SW, Kramer T, Kutera M, Kwak HA, Lento C, Li Y, Liu J, Loup J, Machado RAC, Mulhern CJ, Perveen S, Righetto GL, Riley P, Shrestha S, Sigel EA, Silva M, Sintchak MD, Slakman BL, Taylor RD, Thompson J, Torng W, Underkoffler C, von Rechenberg M, Walsh RT, Watson I, Wilson DJ, Wolf E, Yadav M, Yazdi AK, Zhang J, Zhang Y, Santhakumar V, Edwards AM, Barsyte-Lovejoy D, Schapira M, Brown PJ, Halabelian L, Arrowsmith CH. J Med Chem. 2025 Jan 23;68(2):1092-1112. doi: 10.1021/acs.jmedchem.4c02010. Epub 2024 Nov 4. PubMed 39495097.
Backbone
  Vector backbone: pBiT3.1-N
  Backbone manufacturer: Promega
  Vector type: Mammalian Expression
  Selectable markers: Neomycin (select with G418)
Growth in bacteria
  Bacterial resistance: Kanamycin, 50 μg/mL
  Growth temperature: 37°C
  Growth strain: DH5alpha
  Copy number: High Copy
Gene/Insert
  Gene/Insert name: WDR37:M1-K494
  Species: H. sapiens (human)
  Insert size (bp): 1482
  Mutation: wild type
  Entrez Gene: WDR37 (a.k.a. FLJ40354, KIAA0982, RP11-529L18.2)
  Promoter: CMV
  Tag / fusion protein: MVSGWRLFKKISGSSGGSSG (N terminal on insert)
  Cloning method: Ligation Independent Cloning
  Sequencing primers: 5′ T7; 3′ TTGCTCAGCGGTGGCAGCAG
Resource information
  A portion of this plasmid was derived from a plasmid made by: Integrated DNA Technologies (Synthetic dsDNA)
Terms and licenses: Academic/Nonprofit Terms; Industry Terms: Not Available to Industry
Depositor comments: 5' Cloning Site: Xho1 (not destroyed), 3' Cloning Site: Xba1 (not destroyed).
How to cite: pBiT3.1-N_WDR37:1-494 was a gift from Cheryl Arrowsmith (Addgene plasmid # 211254 ; http://n2t.net/addgene:211254 ; RRID:Addgene_211254)
